>Addgene plasmid #80862 | pLITMUS-rpoN-cI5G6T,P-J23106-geneIII | addgene full sequence | sequence record 358518 | Addgene NGS Result
CGCTTCGGCGGGCTTTTTTTTGTTAACTACGTCAGGTGGCACTTTTCGGGGAAATGTGCGCGGAACCCCT
ATTTGTTTATTTTTCTAAATACATTCAAATATGTATCCGCTCATGAGACAATAACCCTGATAAATGCTTC
AATAATATTGAAAAAGGAAGAGTATGAGTATTCAACATTTCCGTGTCGCCCTTATTCCCTTTTTTGCGGC
ATTTTGCCTTCCTGTTTTTGCTCACCCAGAAACGCTGGTGAAAGTAAAAGATGCTGAAGATCAGTTGGGT
GCACGAGTGGGTTACATCGAACTGGATCTCAACAGCGGTAAGATCCTTGAGAGTTTTCGCCCCGAAGAAC
GTTTCCCAATGATGAGCACTTTTAAAGTTCTGCTATGTGGCGCGGTATTATCCCGTGTTGACGCCGGGCA
AGAGCAACTCGGTCGCCGCATACACTATTCTCAGAATGACTTGGTTGAGTACTCACCAGTCACAGAAAAG
CATCTTACGGATGGCATGACAGTAAGAGAATTATGCAGTGCTGCCATAACCATGAGTGATAACACTGCGG
CCAACTTACTTCTGACAACGATCGGAGGACCGAAGGAGCTAACCGCTTTTTTGCACAACATGGGGGATCA
TGTAACTCGCCTTGATCGTTGGGAACCGGAGCTGAATGAAGCCATACCAAACGACGAGCGTGACACCACG
ATGCCTGTAGCAATGGCAACAACGTTGCGCAAACTATTAACTGGCGAACTACTTACTCTAGCTTCCCGGC
AACAATTAATAGACTGGATGGAGGCGGATAAAGTTGCAGGACCACTTCTGCGCTCGGCCCTTCCGGCTGG
CTGGTTTATTGCTGATAAATCTGGAGCCGGTGAGCGTGGGTCCCGCGGTATCATTGCAGCACTGGGGCCA
GATGGTAAGCCCTCCCGTATCGTAGTTATCTACACGACGGGGAGTCAGGCAACTATGGATGAACGAAATA
GACAGATCGCTGAGATAGGTGCCTCACTGATTAAGCATTGGTAACTGTCAGACCAAGTTTACTCATATTT
ACGGCTAGCTCAGTCCTAGGTATAGTGCTAGCGAAGACAAAGATGAGAAATACTAG
[84 nt withheld, positions 1107-1190]
TCC
[98 nt withheld, positions 1194-1291]
A
[305 nt withheld, positions 1293-1597]
G
[153 nt withheld, positions 1599-1751]
TTATTTGTTTGTGAATATCAAGGCCAATCGTCTGACCTGCCTCAACCTCCTGTC
[82 nt withheld, positions 1806-1887]
GCTCTGAGGGA
[161 nt withheld, positions 1899-2059]
T
[41 nt withheld, positions 2061-2101]
T
[62 nt withheld, positions 2103-2164]
A
[35 nt withheld, positions 2166-2200]
CCTCCCTCAATCGGTTGAATGTCGCCCTTTTGTCTTTGGCGCTGGTAAACCATATGAA
[86 nt withheld, positions 2259-2344]
T
[36 nt withheld, positions 2346-2381]
GAAGACCCAGGCATCAAATAAAACGAAAGGCTCAGTCGAAAGACTGGGCCTTTCGTTTTATCTGTTGTTT
GTCGGTGAACGCTCTCTACTAGAGTCACACTGGCTCACCTTCGGGTGGGCCTTTCTGCGTTTATATATAC
TTTAGATTGATT
[38 nt withheld, positions 2534-2571]
A
[37 nt withheld, positions 2573-2609]
ATTTTGTTAAAATTCGCGTTAAATTTTTGTTAAATCAGCTCATTTTTTAACCAATAGGCCGAAATCGGCA
AAATCCCTTATAAATCAAAAGAATAGCCCGAGATAGGGT
[37 nt withheld, positions 2719-2755]
AAAGAACGTGGACTCCAACGTCAAAGG
[137 nt withheld, positions 2783-2919]
G
[125 nt withheld, positions 2921-3045]
AAAGGATCTAGGTGAAGATCCTTTTTGATAATCTCATGACCAAAATCCCTTAACGTGAGTTTTCGTTCCA
CTGAGCGTCAGACCCCGTAGAAAAGATCAAAGGATCTTCTTGAGATCCTTTTTTTCTGCGCGTAATCTGC
TGCTTACAAACAAAAAAACCACCGCTACCAGCGGTGGTTTGTTTGCCGGATCAAGAGCTACCAACTCTTT
TTCCGAAGGTAACTGGCTTCAGCAGAGCGCAGATACCAAATACTGTTCTTCTAGTGTAGCCGTAGTTAGG
CCACCACTTCAAGAACTCTGTAGCACCGCCTACATACCTCGCTCTGCTAATCCTGTTACCAGTGGCTGCT
GCCAGTGGCGATAAGTCGTGTCTTACCGGGTTGGACTCAAGACGATAGTTACCGGATAAGGCGCAGCGGT
CGGGCTGAACGGGGGGTTCGTGCACACAGCCCAGCTTGGAGCGAACGACCTACACCGAACTGAGATACCT
ACAGCGTGAGCTATGAGAAAGCGCCACGCTTCCCGAAGGGAGAAAGGCGGACAGGTATCCGGTAAGCGGC
AGGGTCGGAACAGGAGAGCGCACGAGGGAGCTTCCAGGGGGAAACGCCTGGTATCTTTATAGTCCTGTCG
GGTTTCGCCACCTCTGACTTGAGCGTCGATTTTTGTGATGCTCGTCAGGGGGGCGGAGCCTATGGAAAAA
CGCCAGCAACGCGGCCTTTTTACGGTTCCTGGCCTTTTGCTGGCCTTTTGCTCACATGTAATGTGAGTTA
GCTCACTCATTAGAATTCGCTGAGAGACCCGTGCTGATCACTGACCACAACGTGCGTGAAACACTGGCGG
TTTGTGAACGCGCTTATATCGTCAGTCAGGGGCATTTGATCGCCCACGGCACGCCTACAGAAATCTTACA
AGACGAACACGTTAAGCGTGTATACCTTGGGGAAGACTTCAGACTCTGATAGGGTAGAAGTTTGCGACGT
TTTAGCAGGAGAGTACGATTCTGAACATGAGCACAAAAAAGAAACCATTAACACAAGAGCAGCTTGAGGA
CGCACGTCGCCTTAAAGCAATTTATGAAAAAAAGAAAAATGAACTTGGCTTATCCCAGGAATTGGTCGCA
TACGAGATGGGGATGTGGCAGTCCAACTTGTCGGCTTTATTTAATGGCATCTCAGCATTAAATGCTTATA
ACGCCGCATTGCTTGCAAAAATTCTCAAAGTTAGCGTTGAAGAATTTAGCCCTTCAATCGCCAGAGAAAT
CTACGAGATGTATGAAGCGGTTAGTATGCAGCCGTCACTTAGAAGTGAGTATGAGTACCCTGTTTTTTCT
CATGTTCAGGCAGGGATGTTCTCACCTGAGCTTAGAACCTTTACCAAAGGTGATGCGGAGAGATGGGTAA
GCACAACCAAAAAAGCCAGTGATTCTGCATTCTGGCTTGAGGTTGAAGGTAATTCCATGACCGCACCAAC
AGGCTCCAAGCCAAGCTTTCCTGACGGAATGTTAATTCTCGTTGACCCTGAGCAGGCTGTTGAGCCAGGT
GATTTCTGCATAGCCAGACTTGGGGGTGATGAGTTTACCTTCAAGAAACTGATCAGGGATAGCGGTCAGG
TGTTTTTACAACCACTAAACCCACAGTACCCAATGATCCCATGCAATGAGAGTTGTTCCGTTGTGGGGAA
AGTTATCGCTAGTCAGTGGCCTGAAGAGACGTTTGGCTGAGAAGACCCAGGCATCAAATAAAACGAAAGG
CTCAGTCGAAAGACTGGGCCTTTCGTTTTATCTGTTGTTTGTCGGTGAACGCTCTCTACTAGAGTCACAC
TGGCTCACCTTCGGGTGGGCCTTTCTGCGTTTATAGGTCTCCTGGCCTGCAGTAAAGCC
Features (pLannotate 1.2.2; 13 found; start..end, strand, type, name):
     59..163     +  promoter       AmpR promoter: bla
    164..1024    +  CDS            AmpR: β-lactamase; bla; confers resistance to ampicillin, carbenicillin, and related antibiotics
   1054..1082    +  promoter       J23119 promoter (fragment): bacterial promoter (Registry of Standard Biological Parts BBa J23119)
   1107..2381    +  CDS            M13 gene III (sequence partly withheld): pIII; III; minor coat protein
   2396..2467    +  terminator     rrnB T1 terminator: transcription terminator T1 from the E. coli rrnB gene
   2483..2510    +  terminator     T7Te terminator: phage T7 early transcription terminator
   2535..3044    -  rep_origin     M13 ori (sequence partly withheld): M13 bacteriophage origin of replication; arrow indicates direction of (+) strand synthesis
   3155..3743    +  rep_origin     ori: high-copy-number ColE1/pMB1/pBR322/pUC origin of replication
   3804..3825    +  protein_bind   CAP binding site: CAP binding activates transcription in the presence of cAMP. E. coli catabolite activator protein
   3846..4001    +  CDS            lptB (fragment): LPTB_ECOLI - Also known as yhbG. Experimental evidence at protein level: Swiss-Prot protein existence level 1. Part of the ABC transporter complex LptBFG involved in the translocation of lipopolysaccharide (LPS) from the inner membrane to the outer membrane. Probably responsible for energy coupling to the transport system. From Escherichia coli (strain K12).
   4052..4765    +  CDS            λ repressor: phage λ repressor; cI
   4780..4851    +  terminator     rrnB T1 terminator: transcription terminator T1 from the E. coli rrnB gene
   4867..4894    +  terminator     T7Te terminator: phage T7 early transcription terminator
