[The description below was written by a language model from this plasmid's Addgene catalogue record and pLannotate feature annotations shown in this document.]
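Description:
pLITMUS-rpoN-cI5G6T,P-J23106-geneIII is a 4,924 bp bacterial phagemid built on the NEB pLITMUS backbone. It is maintained in E. coli at high copy through a ColE1/pUC-type origin and selected with ampicillin via the β-lactamase gene and its native promoter. It also carries an M13 origin of replication, which allows the plasmid to be replicated as single-stranded DNA and packaged into filamentous phage particles when the remaining phage functions are supplied in trans.

Two expression cassettes have been added to the backbone. The first places the 1,275 bp M13 gene III, encoding the minor coat protein pIII needed for phage infectivity, under the constitutive Anderson-series promoter BBa_J23106. The automated annotation labels this short element as a fragment of the closely related J23119 promoter, which reflects the sequence similarity within that promoter family. The second cassette expresses cI5G6T,P, a 714 bp synthetic, evolved variant of the phage λ cI repressor, from the rpoN promoter. The annotated fragment of lptB just upstream of the cI coding sequence is consistent with this, since lptB lies immediately upstream of rpoN in the E. coli chromosome. A CAP binding site left from the backbone sits just before this region. Each cassette is closed by tandem rrnB T1 and T7Te terminators, insulating the two transcription units from each other and from the origins.

The record describes the plasmid simply as a phagemid encoding the evolved cI variant together with gene III. The associated work concerns engineering orthogonal dual transcription factors for multi-input synthetic promoters, which suggests use in phage-based selection or as a source of this variant, though the record gives no experimental details.
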