Addgene plasmid #80862: pLITMUS-rpoN-cI5G6T,P-J23106-geneIII
Purpose: Phagemid (encodes evolved cI5G6T,P and M13 gene III)
Depositing lab: Mark Isalan. Depositing organization: Imperial College London. Publication: Engineering orthogonal dual transcription factors for multi-input synthetic promoters. Brodel AK, Jaramillo A, Isalan M. Nat Commun. 2016 Dec 16;7:13858. doi: 10.1038/ncomms13858. PubMed 27982027.
Backbone
  Vector backbone: pLITMUS
  Backbone manufacturer: NEB
  Total vector size (bp): 4924
  Modifications to backbone: M13 gene III expression cassette Lambda cI5G6T,P expression cassette
  Vector type: Bacterial Expression
Growth in bacteria
  Bacterial resistance: Ampicillin, 100 μg/mL
  Growth temperature: 37°C
  Growth strain: DH5alpha
  Copy number: High Copy
Gene/Insert 1
  Gene/Insert name: M13 gene III
  Species: M13 bacteriophage
  Insert size (bp): 1275
  Promoter: BBa_J23106
  Cloning method: Gibson Cloning
  Sequencing primers: 5′ CGTAGTTATCTACACGACG; 3′ TGCTTATACAATCTTCCTG
Gene/Insert 2
  Gene/Insert name: cI5G6T,P
  Species: Synthetic
  Insert size (bp): 714
  Promoter: rpoN
  Cloning method: Restriction Enzyme; 5′ cloning site EcoRI (not destroyed); 3′ cloning site BsaI (not destroyed)
  Sequencing primers: 5′ gtc gat ttt tgt gat gct cg; 3′ ggg tta ttg tct cat gag cgg ata c
Terms and licenses: Academic/Nonprofit Terms; Industry Terms: Not Available to Industry
How to cite: pLITMUS-rpoN-cI5G6T,P-J23106-geneIII was a gift from Mark Isalan (Addgene plasmid # 80862 ; http://n2t.net/addgene:80862 ; RRID:Addgene_80862)
